>Addgene plasmid #123856 | MTK5_012 | addgene full sequence | sequence record 249803 | Addgene NGS Result
CCTTAGCTCCTGAAAATCTCGATAACTCAAAAAATACGCCCGGTAGTGATCTTATTTCATTATGGTGAAA
GTTGGAACCTCTTACGTGCCCGATCAATCATGACCAAAATCCCTTAACGTGAGTTTTCGTTCCACTGAGC
GTCAGACCCCGTAGAAAAGATCAAAGGATCTTCTTGAGATCCTTTTTTTCTGCGCGTAATCTGCTGCTTG
CAAACAAAAAAACCACCGCTACCAGCGGTGGTTTGTTTGCCGGATCAAGAGCTACCAACTCTTTTTCCGA
AGGTAACTGGCTTCAGCAGAGCGCAGATACCAAATACTGTTCTTCTAGTGTAGCCGTAGTTAGGCCACCA
CTTCAAGAACTCTGTAGCACCGCCTACATACCTCGCTCTGCTAATCCTGTTACCAGTGGCTGCTGCCAGT
GGCGATAAGTCGTGTCTTACCGGGTTGGACTCAAGACGATAGTTACCGGATAAGGCGCAGCGGTCGGGCT
GAACGGGGGGTTCGTGCACACAGCCCAGCTTGGAGCGAACGACCTACACCGAACTGAGATACCTACAGCG
TGAGCTATGAGAAAGCGCCACGCTTCCCGAAGGGAGAAAGGCGGACAGGTATCCGGTAAGCGGCAGGGTC
GGAACAGGAGAGCGCACGAGGGAGCTTCCAGGGGGAAACGCCTGGTATCTTTATAGTCCTGTCGGGTTTC
GCCACCTCTGACTTGAGCGTCGATTTTTGTGATGCTCGTCAGGGGGGCGGAGCCTATGGAAAAACGCCAG
CAACGCGGCCTTTTTACGGTTCCTGGCCTTTTGCTGGCCTTTTGCTCACATGTTCTTTCCTGCGTTATCC
CCTGATTCTGTGGATAACCGTAGTCGGTCTCAGCTGGAAATCTGCTCGTCAGTGGTGCTCACACTGACGA
ATCATGTACAGATCATACCGATGACTGCCTGGCGACTCACAACTAAGCAAGACAGCCGGAACCAGCGCCG
GCGAACACCACTGCATATATGGCATATCACAACAGTCCACGTCTCAAGCAGTTACAGAGATGTTACGAAC
CCTGAACAGGTTGACTATTAATTGTGTCTGCTTGATGTGGACACCAGGTGGCGCTGGACATCAGATTTGG
AGAGGCAGTTGTCTAGGGAACCGGGCTCTGTGCCAGCGCAGGAGGCAGGCTGGCTCTCCTATTCCAGGGA
TGCTCATCCAGGAAGGAAAGGTTGCATGCTGGACACACTAACCTTACATGAGACCAGACCAATAAAAAAC
GCCCGGCGGCAACCGAGCGTTCTGAACAAATCCAGATGGAGTTCTGAGGTCATTACTGGATCTATCAACA
GGAGTCCAAGCGAGCTCGATATCAAATTACGCCCCGCCCTGCCACTCATCGCAGTACTGTTGTAATTCAT
TAAGCATTCTGCCGACATGGAAGCCATCACAAACGGCATGATGAACCTGAATCGCCAGCGGCATCAGCAC
CTTGTCGCCTTGCGTATAATATTTGCCCATGGTGAAAACGGGGGCGAAGAAGTTGTCCATATTGGCCACG
TTTAAATCAAAACTGGTGAAACTCACCCAGGGATTGGCTGAAACGAAAAACATATTCTCAATAAACCCTT
TAGGGAAATAGGCCAGGTTTTCACCGTAACACGCCACATCTTGCGAATATATGTGTAGAAACTGCCGGAA
ATCGTCGTGGTATTCACTCCAGAGCGATGAAAACGTTTCAGTTTGCTCATGGAAAACGGTGTAACAAGGG
TGAACACTATCCCATATCACCAGCTCACCGTCTTTCATTGCCATACGAAATTCCGGATGAGCATTCATCA
GGCGGGCAAGAATGTGAATAAAGGCCGGATAAAACTTGTGCTTATTTTTCTTTACGGTCTTTAAAAAGGC
CGTAATATCCAGCTGAACGGTCTGGTTATAGGTACATTGAGCAACTGACTGAAATGCCTCAAAATGTTCT
TTACGATGCCATTGGGATATATCAACGGTGGTATATCCAGTGATTTTTTTCTCCATTTTAGCTT
Features (pLannotate 1.2.2; 4 found; start..end, strand, type, name):
    174..762     +  rep_origin     ori: high-copy-number ColE1/pMB1/pBR322/pUC origin of replication
   1252..1286    -  terminator     lambda t0 terminator: minimal transcription terminator from phage lambda (Scholtissek and Grosse, 1987)
   1360..2016    -  CDS            cat: CAT_ECOLX - Experimental evidence at protein level: Swiss-Prot protein existence level 1. This enzyme is an effector of chloramphenicol resistance in bacteria. From Escherichia coli. This protein is used as a marker in many commonly used cloning vectors, such as pACYC184.
   2017..90      -  promoter       cat promoter (across the origin): promoter of the E. coli cat gene encoding chloramphenicol acetyltransferase
