[The description below was written by a language model from this plasmid's Addgene catalogue record and pLannotate feature annotations shown in this document.]
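Description:
MTK5_012 is a small (about 2 kb) part plasmid from the Mammalian Toolkit (MTK), a modular hierarchical cloning system for building genetic circuits for mammalian cells. It is built on the MTK0_027 part-entry backbone and, although catalogued as a mammalian expression vector, it carries no expression cassette of its own; it serves as a bacterial storage vehicle for a single reusable DNA part. Propagation in E. coli relies on a high-copy ColE1/pUC-type origin, and selection is by chloramphenicol through the cat gene (chloramphenicol acetyltransferase) driven by its native promoter, with a lambda t0 terminator downstream of the marker.

The payload is a synthetic "Connector RE'-A1 Insulator" fragment, combining the ConRE' assembly connector with the human A1 insulator. It was inserted through BsmBI sites that were destroyed during cloning, as is typical of Type IIS (Golden Gate-style) part domestication. In the MTK scheme, Type 5 parts are 3' assembly connectors: they sit at the downstream end of a transcriptional unit and provide the sequences that direct how that unit is joined with others in a later multi-gene assembly. Pairing the connector with an insulator element is intended to place a chromatin or transcriptional boundary at the end of the unit, which helps shield it from neighbouring cassettes or surrounding genomic context. The automated feature table annotates only the backbone elements (origin, terminator, cat gene and promoter); the connector and insulator are not annotated, presumably occupying the unannotated region between the origin and the terminator, so their exact boundaries cannot be stated from this record.
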