Addgene plasmid #123856: MTK5_012
Purpose: Encodes ConRE' and the human A1 insulator as a Type 5 part to be used in the MTK system
Depositing lab: Hana El-Samad. Depositing organization: University of California, San Francisco (UCSF). Publication: A Toolkit for Rapid Modular Construction of Biological Circuits in Mammalian Cells. Fonseca JP, Bonny AR, Kumar GR, Ng AH, Town J, Wu QC, Aslankoohi E, Chen SY, Dods G, Harrigan P, Osimiri LC, Kistler AL, El-Samad H. ACS Synth Biol. 2019 Nov 15;8(11):2593-2606. doi: 10.1021/acssynbio.9b00322. Epub 2019 Nov 5. PubMed 31686495.
Backbone
  Vector backbone: MTK0_027
  Vector type: Mammalian Expression
Growth in bacteria
  Bacterial resistance: Chloramphenicol, 25 μg/mL
  Growth temperature: 37°C
  Growth strain: DH5alpha
  Copy number: Unknown
Gene/Insert
  Gene/Insert name: Connector RE'-A1 Insulator
  Species: Synthetic
  Cloning method: Restriction Enzyme; 5′ cloning site BsmBI (destroyed during cloning); 3′ cloning site BsmBI (destroyed during cloning)
Terms and licenses: Academic/Nonprofit Terms; Industry Terms: Not Available to Industry
Depositor comments: Type 5 parts are 3' assembly connectors in the MTK. Insulator sequences from https://doi.org/10.1038/nbt.3062 Please visit https://www.biorxiv.org/content/10.1101/506188v2 for BioRxiv preprint
How to cite: MTK5_012 was a gift from Hana El-Samad (Addgene plasmid # 123856 ; http://n2t.net/addgene:123856 ; RRID:Addgene_123856)
